>Addgene plasmid #230372 | AiP13556 - pAAV-AiE0022h_3xC1-minBG-SYFP2-WPRE3-BGHpA (Alias: CN3556) | addgene full sequence | sequence record 461916 | Addgene NGS Result
CCTGCAGGCAGCTGCGCGCTCGCTCGCTCACTGAGGCCGCCCGGGCGTCGGGCGACCTTTGGTCGCCCGG
CCTCAGTGAGCGAGCGAGCGCGCAGAGAGGGAGTGGCCAACTCCATCACTAGGGGTTCCTGCGGCCGCAC
GCGTAAAGAGCCGGGTGGAAATAGATGTATTTGCAATTTGCATTCTAAACAAGCTGTTTGGAATAAATAT
GCTGGCTACATTGTTTTCTTGGCTCTTATTCATTGGTTAATAATGTGTTATTTTTTTGGAAATAGCTCTT
TCTCTGTTGGCTTGAAAGATGAATCCAAGGAAAGAGCCGGGTGGAAATAGATGTATTTGCAATTTGCATT
CTAAACAAGCTGTTTGGAATAAATATGCTGGCTACATTGTTTTCTTGGCTCTTATTCATTGGTTAATAAT
GTGTTATTTTTTTGGAAATAGCTCTTTCTCTGTTGGCTTGAAAGATGAATCCAAGGAAAGAGCCGGGTGG
AAATAGATGTATTTGCAATTTGCATTCTAAACAAGCTGTTTGGAATAAATATGCTGGCTACATTGTTTTC
TTGGCTCTTATTCATTGGTTAATAATGTGTTATTTTTTTGGAAATAGCTCTTTCTCTGTTGGCTTGAAAG
ATGAATCCAAGGGAGCTCGGGCTGGGCATAAAAGTCAGGGCAGAGCCATCTATTGCTTACATTTGCTTCT
GGGATCCAGATCTTTCGAAGCTAGCGCTACCGGTCGCCACCATGGTGAGCAAGGGCGAGGAGCTGTTCAC
CGGGGTGGTGCCCATCCTGGTCGAGCTGGACGGCGACGTAAACGGCCACAAGTTCAGCGTGTCCGGCGAG
GGCGAGGGCGATGCCACCTACGGCAAGCTGACCCTGAAGCTGATCTGCACCACCGGCAAGCTGCCCGTGC
CCTGGCCCACCCTCGTGACCACCCTGGGCTACGGCGTGCAGTGCTTCGCCCGCTACCCCGACCACATGAA
GCAGCACGACTTCTTCAAGTCCGCCATGCCCGAAGGCTACGTCCAGGAGCGCACCATCTTCTTCAAGGAC
GACGGCAACTACAAGACCCGCGCCGAGGTGAAGTTCGAGGGCGACACCCTGGTGAACCGCATCGAGCTGA
AGGGCATCGACTTCAAGGAGGACGGCAACATCCTGGGGCACAAGCTGGAGTACAACTACAACAGCCACAA
CGTCTATATCACCGCCGACAAGCAGAAGAACGGCATCAAGGCCAACTTCAAGATCCGCCACAACATCGAG
GACGGCGGCGTGCAGCTCGCCGACCACTACCAGCAGAACACCCCCATCGGCGACGGCCCCGTGCTGCTGC
CCGACAACCACTACCTGAGCTACCAGTCCAAGCTGAGCAAAGACCCCAACGAGAAGCGCGATCACATGGT
CCTGCTGGAGTTCGTGACCGCCGCCGGGATCACTCTCGGCATGGACGAGCTGTACAAGTAAGTCGACGGC
GCGCCGCGGCCGCGAATTCGATATCATAATCAACCTCTGGATTACAAAATTTGTGAAAGATTGACTGGTA
TTCTTAACTATGTTGCTCCTTTTACGCTATGTGGATACGCTGCTTTAATGCCTTTGTATCATGCTATTGC
TTCCCGTATGGCTTTCATTTTCTCCTCCTTGTATAAATCCTGGTTAGTTCTTGCCACGGCGGAACTCATC
GCCGCCTGCCTTGCCCGCTGCTGGACAGGGGCTCGGCTGTTGGGCACTGACAATTCCGTGGCTCGAGAGA
TCTTCGACTGTGCCTTCTAGTTGCCAGCCATCTGTTGTTTGCCCCTCCCCCGTGCCTTCCTTGACCCTGG
AAGGTGCCACTCCCACTGTCCTTTCCTAATAAAATGAGGAAATTGCATCGCATTGTCTGAGTAGGTGTCA
TTCTATTCTGGGGGGTGGGGTGGGGCAGGACAGCAAGGGGGAGGATTGGGAAGACAATAGCAGGCATGAG
ATCTCACGTGCGGACCGAGCGGCCGCAGGAACCCCTAGTGATGGAGTTGGCCACTCCCTCTCTGCGCGCT
CGCTCGCTCACTGAGGCCGGGCGACCAAAGGTCGCCCGACGCCCGGGCTTTGCCCGGGCGGCCTCAGTGA
GCGAGCGAGCGCGCAGCTGCCTGCAGGGGCGCCTGATGCGGTATTTTCTCCTTACGCATCTGTGCGGTAT
TTCACACCGCATA
[95 nt withheld, positions 2184-2278]
T
[46 nt withheld, positions 2280-2325]
C
[141 nt withheld, positions 2327-2467]
CCTTTGACGTTGGAGTCCACGTTCTTT
[37 nt withheld, positions 2495-2531]
ACTCTATCTCGGGCTATTCTTTTGATTTATAAGGGATTTTGCCGATTTCGGTCTATTGGTTAAAAAATGA
GCTGATTTAACAAAAATTTAACGCGAATTTTAACAAAATATTAACGTTTACAATTTTATGGTGCACTCTC
AGTACAATCTGCTCTGATGCCGCATAGTTAAGCCAGCCCCGACACCCGCCAACACCCGCTGACGCGCCCT
GACGGGCTTGTCTGCTCCCGGCATCCGCTTACAGACAAGCTGTGACCGTCTCCGGGAGCTGCATGTGTCA
GAGGTTTTCACCGTCATCACCGAAACGCGCGAGACGAAAGGGCCTCGTGATACGCCTATTTTTATAGGTT
AATGTCATGATAATAATGGTTTCTTAGACGTCAGGTGGCACTTTTCGGGGAAATGTGCGCGGAACCCCTA
TTTGTTTATTTTTCTAAATACATTCAAATATGTATCCGCTCATGAGACAATAACCCTGATAAATGCTTCA
ATAATATTGAAAAAGGAAGAGTATGAGTATTCAACATTTCCGTGTCGCCCTTATTCCCTTTTTTGCGGCA
TTTTGCCTTCCTGTTTTTGCTCACCCAGAAACGCTGGTGAAAGTAAAAGATGCTGAAGATCAGTTGGGTG
CACGAGTGGGTTACATCGAACTGGATCTCAACAGCGGTAAGATCCTTGAGAGTTTTCGCCCCGAAGAACG
TTTTCCAATGATGAGCACTTTTAAAGTTCTGCTATGTGGCGCGGTATTATCCCGTATTGACGCCGGGCAA
GAGCAACTCGGTCGCCGCATACACTATTCTCAGAATGACTTGGTTGAGTACTCACCAGTCACAGAAAAGC
ATCTTACGGATGGCATGACAGTAAGAGAATTATGCAGTGCTGCCATAACCATGAGTGATAACACTGCGGC
CAACTTACTTCTGACAACGATCGGAGGACCGAAGGAGCTAACCGCTTTTTTGCACAACATGGGGGATCAT
GTAACTCGCCTTGATCGTTGGGAACCGGAGCTGAATGAAGCCATACCAAACGACGAGCGTGACACCACGA
TGCCTGTAGCAATGGCAACAACGTTGCGCAAACTATTAACTGGCGAACTACTTACTCTAGCTTCCCGGCA
ACAATTAATAGACTGGATGGAGGCGGATAAAGTTGCAGGACCACTTCTGCGCTCGGCCCTTCCGGCTGGC
TGGTTTATTGCTGATAAATCTGGAGCCGGTGAGCGTGGGTCTCGCGGTATCATTGCAGCACTGGGGCCAG
ATGGTAAGCCCTCCCGTATCGTAGTTATCTACACGACGGGGAGTCAGGCAACTATGGATGAACGAAATAG
ACAGATCGCTGAGATAGGTGCCTCACTGATTAAGCATTGGTAACTGTCAGACCAAGTTTACTCATATATA
CTTTAGATTGATTTAAAACTTCATTTTTAATTTAAAAGGATCTAGGTGAAGATCCTTTTTGATAATCTCA
TGACCAAAATCCCTTAACGTGAGTTTTCGTTCCACTGAGCGTCAGACCCCGTAGAAAAGATCAAAGGATC
TTCTTGAGATCCTTTTTTTCTGCGCGTAATCTGCTGCTTGCAAACAAAAAAACCACCGCTACCAGCGGTG
GTTTGTTTGCCGGATCAAGAGCTACCAACTCTTTTTCCGAAGGTAACTGGCTTCAGCAGAGCGCAGATAC
CAAATACTGTTCTTCTAGTGTAGCCGTAGTTAGGCCACCACTTCAAGAACTCTGTAGCACCGCCTACATA
CCTCGCTCTGCTAATCCTGTTACCAGTGGCTGCTGCCAGTGGCGATAAGTCGTGTCTTACCGGGTTGGAC
TCAAGACGATAGTTACCGGATAAGGCGCAGCGGTCGGGCTGAACGGGGGGTTCGTGCACACAGCCCAGCT
TGGAGCGAACGACCTACACCGAACTGAGATACCTACAGCGTGAGCTATGAGAAAGCGCCACGCTTCCCGA
AGGGAGAAAGGCGGACAGGTATCCGGTAAGCGGCAGGGTCGGAACAGGAGAGCGCACGAGGGAGCTTCCA
GGGGGAAACGCCTGGTATCTTTATAGTCCTGTCGGGTTTCGCCACCTCTGACTTGAGCGTCGATTTTTGT
GATGCTCGTCAGGGGGGCGGAGCCTATGGAAAAACGCCAGCAACGCGGCCTTTTTACGGTTCCTGGCCTT
TTGCTGGCCTTTTGCTCACATGT
Features (pLannotate 1.2.2; 14 found; start..end, strand, type, name):
     12..39      +  repeat_region  AAV2 ITR (fragment): inverted terminal repeat of adeno-associated virus serotype 2 inverted
     68..95      +  repeat_region  AAV2 ITR (fragment): inverted terminal repeat of adeno-associated virus serotype 2 inverted
    742..1458    +  CDS            SYFP2: SYFP2 is a basic (constitutively fluorescent) yellow fluorescent protein published in 2006, derived from Aequorea victoria. It is reported to be a very rapidly-maturing monomer with moderate acid sensitivity.
   1498..1655    +  misc_feature   WPRE (fragment): woodchuck hepatitis virus posttranscriptional regulatory element
   1661..1741    +  misc_feature   WPRE (fragment): woodchuck hepatitis virus posttranscriptional regulatory element
   1758..1869    +  polyA_signal   bGH poly(A) signal: bovine growth hormone polyadenylation signal
   1987..2127    +  repeat_region  AAV2 ITR: inverted terminal repeat of adeno-associated virus serotype 2 inverted
   2132..2183    -  misc_feature   bom (fragment): basis of mobility region from pBR322
   2202..2657    +  rep_origin     f1 ori (sequence partly withheld): f1 bacteriophage origin of replication; arrow indicates direction of (+) strand synthesis
   2658..2707    -  misc_feature   bom (fragment): basis of mobility region from pBR322
   2809..2844    -  CDS            rop (fragment): Rop protein, which maintains plasmids at low copy number; rop
   2939..3043    +  promoter       AmpR promoter: bla
   3044..3904    +  CDS            AmpR: β-lactamase; bla; confers resistance to ampicillin, carbenicillin, and related antibiotics
   4075..4663    +  rep_origin     ori: high-copy-number ColE1/pMB1/pBR322/pUC origin of replication
