[The description below was written by a language model from this plasmid's Addgene catalogue record and pLannotate feature annotations shown in this document.]
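Description:
AiP13556 - pAAV-AiE0022h_3xC1-minBG-SYFP2-WPRE3-BGHpA (alias CN3556) is an AAV transfer plasmid built on a pAAV2 backbone, about 4.7 kb in the sequenced record. It is intended for packaging a reporter cassette into recombinant adeno-associated virus for delivery to brain tissue. In bacteria it is maintained as a high-copy plasmid through a ColE1/pUC-type origin and selected with ampicillin via the β-lactamase gene and its own promoter. An f1 phage origin and small remnants of pBR322 bom and rop sequences are also present in the backbone. The recorded propagation strain is a recombination-reduced one, a common choice for ITR-containing plasmids because the repeats are unstable.

The payload lies between AAV2 inverted terminal repeats, which supply the cis signals for genome replication and encapsidation. The downstream ITR is annotated in full, whereas the upstream one is detected only as two short fragments, which may reflect annotation or sequencing limits across this structured repeat. Expression is controlled by the AiE0022h_3xC1 enhancer placed ahead of the minBG minimal promoter. The name suggests a triplicated core of the enhancer, though the record does not define this, and neither the enhancer nor the promoter is annotated in the feature table; they presumably occupy the unannotated stretch upstream of the coding sequence. A minimal promoter has little activity alone, so the pattern of expression depends on the enhancer. The transcript encodes SYFP2, a rapidly maturing monomeric yellow fluorescent protein, followed by the shortened WPRE3 element, which enhances transcript expression, and the bovine growth hormone polyadenylation signal.

The construct belongs to a suite of enhancer AAVs for genetic access to cortical cell types, with SYFP2 fluorescence marking the labelled cells. The record does not state which cell population this enhancer targets.
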