Addgene plasmid #230372: AiP13556 - pAAV-AiE0022h_3xC1-minBG-SYFP2-WPRE3-BGHpA (Alias: CN3556)
Purpose: AiE0022h_3xC1 is an enhancer sequence, designed to drive AAV-mediated transgene expression in specific populations of brain cells
Depositing lab: Allen Institute for Brain Science & Jonathan Ting. Depositing organization: Allen Institute. Publication: A suite of enhancer AAVs and transgenic mouse lines for genetic access to cortical cell types. Ben-Simon Y, Hooper M, Narayan S, Daigle TL, Dwivedi D, Way SW, Oster A, Stafford DA, Mich JK, Taormina MJ, Martinez RA, Opitz-Araya X, Roth JR, Alexander JR, Allen S, Amster A, Arbuckle J, Ayala A, Baker PM, Bakken TE, Barcelli T, Barta S, Bendrick J, Bertagnolli D, Bielstein C, Bishwakarma P, Bowlus J, Boyer G, Brouner K, Casian B, Casper T, Chakka AB, Chakrabarty R, Chance RK, Chavan S, Clark M, Colbert K, Collman F, Daniel S, Departee M, DiValentin P, Donadio N, Dotson N, Egdorf T, Fliss T, Gabitto M, Garcia J, Gary A, Gasperini M, Gloe J, Goldy J, Gore BB, Graybuck L, Greisman N, Haeseleer F, Halterman C, Haradon Z, Hastings SD, Helback O, Ho W, Hockemeyer D, Huang C, Huff S, Hunker A, Johansen N, Jones D, Juneau Z, Kalmbach B, Kannan M, Khem S, Kussick E, Kutsal R, Larsen R, Lee C, Lee AY, Leibly M, Lenz GH, Li S, Liang E, Lusk N, Madigan Z, Malloy J, Malone J, McCue R, Melchor J, Mollenkopf T, Moosman S, Morin E, Newman D, Ng L, Ngo K, Omstead V, Otto S, Oyama A, Pena N, Pham T, Phillips E, Pom CA, Potekhina L, Ransford S, Ray PL, Rette D, Reynoldson C, Rimorin C, Rocha D, Ruiz A, Sanchez REA, Sawyer L, Sedeno-Cortes A, Sevigny JP, Shapovalova N, Shepard N, Shulga L, Sigler AR, Siverts L, Soliman S, Somasundaram S, Staats B, Stewart K, Szelenyi E, Tieu M, Trader C, Tran A, van Velthoven CTJ, Walker M, Wang Y, Weed N, Wirthlin M, Wood T, Wynalda B, Yao Z, Zhou T, Ariza J, Dee N, Reding M, Ronellenfitch K, Mufti S, Sunkin SM, Smith KA, Esposito L, Waters J, Thyagarajan B, Yao S, Lein ES, Zeng H, Levi BP, Ngai J, Ting JT, Tasic B. Cell. 2025 May 16:S0092-8674(25)00513-6. doi: 10.1016/j.cell.2025.05.002. PubMed 40403729.
Backbone
  Vector backbone: pAAV2
  Vector type: AAV
Growth in bacteria
  Bacterial resistance: Ampicillin, 100 μg/mL
  Growth temperature: 37°C
  Growth strain: NEB Stable
  Copy number: High Copy
Gene/Insert
  Gene/Insert name: SYFP2
  Species: Synthetic
  Promoter: minBG
  Cloning method: Gibson Cloning
Terms and licenses: Academic/Nonprofit Terms; Industry Terms: Not Available to Industry
How to cite: AiP13556 - pAAV-AiE0022h_3xC1-minBG-SYFP2-WPRE3-BGHpA (Alias: CN3556) was a gift from Allen Institute for Brain Science & Jonathan Ting (Addgene plasmid # 230372 ; http://n2t.net/addgene:230372 ; RRID:Addgene_230372)
